Addgene plasmid #217244: pMV-PARIS
Purpose: Donor plasmid of PARIS Transposon
Depositing lab: Yong E Zhang. Depositing organization: Institute of Zoology, Chinese Academy of Sciences. Publication: Heterologous survey of 130 DNA transposons in human cells highlights their functional divergence and expands the genome engineering toolbox. Zhang T, Tan S, Tang N, Li Y, Zhang C, Sun J, Guo Y, Gao H, Cai Y, Sun W, Wang C, Fu L, Ma H, Wu Y, Hu X, Zhang X, Gee P, Yan W, Zhao Y, Chen Q, Guo B, Wang H, Zhang YE. Cell. 2024 Jul 11;187(14):3741-3760.e30. doi: 10.1016/j.cell.2024.05.007. Epub 2024 Jun 5. PubMed 38843831.
Backbone
  Vector backbone: pMV
  Vector type: Mammalian Expression
Growth in bacteria
  Bacterial resistance: Ampicillin, 100 μg/mL
  Growth temperature: 37°C
  Growth strain: DH5alpha
  Copy number: High Copy
Gene/Insert
  Gene/Insert name: TIRs of PARIS transposon
  Species: Synthetic
  Cloning method: Restriction Enzyme; 5′ cloning site Unknown (unknown if destroyed); 3′ cloning site Unknown (unknown if destroyed)
Terms and licenses: Academic/Nonprofit Terms; Industry Terms: Not Available to Industry
How to cite: pMV-PARIS was a gift from Yong E Zhang (Addgene plasmid # 217244 ; http://n2t.net/addgene:217244 ; RRID:Addgene_217244)
