[The description below was written by a language model from this plasmid's Addgene catalogue record and pLannotate feature annotations shown in this document.]
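Description:
pMV-PARIS is the donor plasmid for the PARIS DNA transposon, built on the pMV backbone and catalogued as a mammalian expression vector. The sequenced record is about 5 kb. In bacteria it is maintained through a high-copy ColE1/pUC-type origin of replication and selected with ampicillin through a β-lactamase gene driven by its own promoter. A short remnant of lacZα is also detected, presumably left over from the parent cloning vector.

The declared insert is the pair of terminal inverted repeats (TIRs) of PARIS, listed as synthetic. The automated feature table does not annotate the TIRs themselves, so their exact positions are not given. It does identify a mammalian reporter and selection cassette: the mouse PGK promoter, followed by a puromycin N-acetyltransferase coding sequence (called as a fragment, consistent with a fusion lacking its own stop codon), then EGFP, and finally a bovine growth hormone polyadenylation signal. A short unannotated gap lies between PuroR and EGFP. This suggests a linker or self-cleaving peptide joining the two in a single transcript, though the record does not say which.

In a donor design of this kind the TIRs would be expected to flank the cassette, marking the segment that the matching transposase recognises, excises and integrates into the host genome. The unannotated stretches on either side of the cassette fit that layout. No transposase gene is annotated here, so the enzyme must be supplied in trans from a separate helper construct. Stable puromycin resistance and EGFP fluorescence would then report transposition, in keeping with the associated survey of DNA transposon activity in human cells for genome engineering.
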