Features (pLannotate 1.2.2; 8 found; start..end, strand, type, name):
    118..138     -  CDS            lacZα (fragment): LacZα fragment of β-galactosidase; lacZ fragment
    604..1103    +  promoter       PGK promoter: mouse phosphoglycerate kinase 1 promoter
   1128..1722    +  CDS            PuroR (fragment): puromycin N-acetyltransferase; pac from Streptomyces alboniger; confers resistance to puromycin
   1786..2505    +  CDS            EGFP: the original enhanced GFP (Yang et al., 1996) mammalian codon-optimized
   2533..2757    +  polyA_signal   bGH poly(A) signal: bovine growth hormone polyadenylation signal
   3304..3892    -  rep_origin     ori: high-copy-number ColE1/pMB1/pBR322/pUC origin of replication
   4063..4923    -  CDS            AmpR: β-lactamase; bla; confers resistance to ampicillin, carbenicillin, and related antibiotics
   4924..26      -  promoter       AmpR promoter (across the origin): bla
>Addgene plasmid #217244 | pMV-PARIS | addgene full sequence | sequence record 441636 | Addgene NGS Result
AAAAATAAACAAATAGGGGTTCCGCGCACATTTCCCCGAAAAGTGCCACCTGACGTCTAAGAAACCATTA
TTATCATGACATTAACCTATAAAAATAGGCGTATCACGAGGCCCTTTCGTTGTAAAACGACGGCCAGTCG
AACCACGCAATGCGTCTCGATCCGCAGTGTCTTGCGTCTCTCAATTGTACAGTTTGTCAAGTAATTGTTT
GCAAAGTGAAAAACAGCACACAAATTCATTTTTAGGCTTATATTTTACCGAATTAAACTATTTCTTCTTC
ATTTTTTTTGCATATAATTATTATTCTAAGTATTCTTAATAGATATAAGGCACAAACATAACAAAATTCA
AAGCGCAAATGTAAAAAAAACAGTCAAAACTAAAATTAGGCAAATATTGCGCTGTCAATTAATTCTTTGC
AAAATGCAAACACAATTCGAAATAGAGCCCAAGCTACCTAACGGTACTTCAAATTCGAAGAAATTTGAAT
GCATGAGTCATTGGTATGCAGTGTGCGAATGCCTTCTAAACGATTTTGCGATTTTAACAGTTCACATCTT
GCCTAATTGAGAGCTTCTTACAACCGGTGCTAGCAATTCTACCGGGTAGGGGAGGCGCTTTTCCCAAGGC
AGTCTGGAGCATGCGCTTTAGCAGCCCCGCTGGGCACTTGGCGCTACACAAGTGGCCTCTGGCCTCGCAC
ACATTCCACATCCACCGGTAGGCGCCAACCGGCTCCGTTCTTTGGTGGCCCCTTCGCGCCACCTTCTACT
CCTCCCCTAGTCAGGAAGTTCCCCCCCGCCCCGCAGCTCGCGTCGTGCAGGACGTGACAAATGGAAGTAG
CACGTCTCACTAGTCTCGTGCAGATGGACAGCACCGCTGAGCAATGGAAGCGGGTAGGCCTTTGGGGCAG
CGGCCAATAGCAGCTTTGCTCCTTCGCTTTCTGGGCTCAGAGGCTGGGAAGGGGTGGGTCCGGGGGCGGG
CTCAGGGGCGGGCTCAGGGGCGGGGCGGGCGCCCGAAGGTCCTCCGGAGGCCCGGCATTCTGCACGCTTC
AAAAGCGCACGTCTGCCGCGCTGTTCTCCTCTTCCTCATCTCCGGGCCTTTCGACCTGCAGCCAACGCCA
CCATGGGGACCGAGTACAAGCCCACGGTGCGCCTCGCCACCCGCGACGACGTCCCCCGGGCCGTACGCAC
CCTCGCCGCCGCGTTCGCCGACTACCCCGCCACGCGCCACACCGTCGACCCGGACCGCCACATCGAGCGG
GTCACCGAGCTGCAAGAACTCTTCCTCACGCGCGTCGGGCTCGACATCGGCAAGGTGTGGGTCGCGGACG
ACGGCGCCGCGGTGGCGGTCTGGACCACGCCGGAGAGCGTCGAAGCGGGGGCGGTGTTCGCCGAGATCGG
CCCGCGCATGGCCGAGTTGAGCGGTTCCCGGCTGGCCGCGCAGCAACAGATGGAAGGCCTCCTGGCGCCG
CACCGGCCCAAGGAGCCCGCGTGGTTCCTGGCCACCGTCGGCGTCTCGCCCGACCACCAGGGCAAGGGTC
TGGGCAGCGCCGTCGTGCTCCCCGGAGTGGAGGCGGCCGAGCGCGCCGGGGTGCCCGCCTTCCTGGAGAC
CTCCGCGCCCCGCAACCTCCCCTTCTACGAGCGGCTCGGCTTCACCGTCACCGCCGACGTCGAGGTGCCC
GAAGGACCGCGCACCTGGTGCATGACCCGCAAGCCCGGTGCCATCGATGCCACTAACTTCTCCCTGTTGA
AACAAGCAGGGGATGTCGAAGAGAATCCCGGGCCAATGGTGAGCAAGGGCGAGGAGCTGTTCACCGGGGT
GGTGCCCATCCTGGTCGAGCTGGACGGCGACGTAAACGGCCACAAGTTCAGCGTGTCCGGCGAGGGCGAG
GGCGATGCCACCTACGGCAAGCTGACCCTGAAGTTCATCTGCACCACCGGCAAGCTGCCCGTGCCCTGGC
CCACCCTCGTGACCACCCTGACCTACGGCGTGCAGTGCTTCAGCCGCTACCCCGACCACATGAAGCAGCA
CGACTTCTTCAAGTCCGCCATGCCCGAAGGCTACGTCCAGGAGCGCACCATCTTCTTCAAGGACGACGGC
AACTACAAGACCCGCGCCGAGGTGAAGTTCGAGGGCGACACCCTGGTGAACCGCATCGAGCTGAAGGGCA
TCGACTTCAAGGAGGACGGCAACATCCTGGGGCACAAGCTGGAGTACAACTACAACAGCCACAACGTCTA
TATCATGGCCGACAAGCAGAAGAACGGCATCAAGGTGAACTTCAAGATCCGCCACAACATCGAGGACGGC
AGCGTGCAGCTCGCCGACCACTACCAGCAGAACACCCCCATCGGCGACGGCCCCGTGCTGCTGCCCGACA
ACCACTACCTGAGCACCCAGTCCGCCCTGAGCAAAGACCCCAACGAGAAGCGCGATCACATGGTCCTGCT
GGAGTTCGTGACCGCCGCCGGGATCACTCTCGGCATGGACGAGCTGTACAAGTAATTAATTAAGCTCGCT
GATCAGCCTCGACTGTGCCTTCTAGTTGCCAGCCATCTGTTGTTTGCCCCTCCCCCGTGCCTTCCTTGAC
CCTGGAAGGTGCCACTCCCACTGTCCTTTCCTAATAAAATGAGGAAATTGCATCGCATTGTCTGAGTAGG
TGTCATTCTATTCTGGGGGGTGGGGTGGGGCAGGACAGCAAGGGGGAGGATTGGGAAGACAATAGCAGGC
ATGCTGGGGATGCGGTGGGCTCTATGGCTTCTGAGGCGCGCCCTCGAGTACCACAATAGCTATAATTTCC
TAGATTTAGTTATGTATACAGTACTAGTTTGCATTTTGCAAAGAATTAATTGACAGCGCAATATTTGCCT
AATTTTAGTTTTGACTGTTTTTTTTACATTTGCGCTTTGAATTTTGTTATGTTTGTGCCTTATATCTATT
AAGAATACTTAGAATAATAATTATATGCAAAAAAAATGAAGAAGAAATAGTTTAATTCGGTAAAATATAA
GCCTAAAAATGAATTTGTGTGCTGTTTTTCACTTTGCAAACAATTACTTGACAAACTGTAGGGCCCAGAG
ACGGAGTCACTGCCAACCGAGACGGTCATAGCTGTTTCCTGTGTGCCGCTTCCTCGCTCACTGACTCGCT
GCGCTCGGTCGTTCGGCTGCGGCGAGCGGTATCAGCTCACTCAAAGGCGGTAATACGGTTACCCACAGAA
TCAGGGGATAACGCAGGAAAGAACATGTGAGCAAAAGGCCAGCAAAAGGCCAGGAACCGTAAAAAGGCCG
CGTTGCTGGCGTTTTTCCATAGGCTCCGCCCCCCTGACGAGCATCACAAAAATCGACGCTCAAGTCAGAG
GTGGCGAAACCCGACAGGACTATAAAGATACCAGGCGTTTCCCCCTGGAAGCTCCCTCGTGCGCTCTCCT
GTTCCGACCCTGCCGCTTACCGGATACCTGTCCGCCTTTCTCCCTTCGGGAAGCGTGGCGCTTTCTCATA
GCTCACGCTGTAGGTATCTCAGTTCGGTGTAGGTCGTTCGCTCCAAGCTGGGCTGTGTGCACGAACCCCC
CGTTCAGCCCGACCGCTGCGCCTTATCCGGTAACTATCGTCTTGAGTCCAACCCGGTAAGACACGACTTA
TCGCCACTGGCAGCAGCCACTGGTAACAGGATTAGCAGAGCGAGGTATGTAGGCGGTGCTACAGAGTTCT
TGAAGTGGTGGCCTAACTACGGCTACACTAGAAGAACAGTATTTGGTATCTGCGCTCTGCTGAAGCCAGT
TACCTTCGGAAAAAGAGTTGGTAGCTCTTGATCCGGCAAACAAACCACCGCTGGTAGCGGTGGTTTTTTT
GTTTGCAAGCAGCAGATTACGCGCAGAAAAAAAGGATCTCAAGAAGATCCTTTGATCTTTTCTACGGGGT
CTGACGCTCAGTGGAACGAAAACTCACGTTAAGGGATTTTGGTCATGAGATTATCAAAAAGGATCTTCAC
CTAGATCCTTTTAAATTAAAAATGAAGTTTTAAATCAATCTAAAGTATATATGAGTAAACTTGGTCTGAC
AGTTACCAATGCTTAATCAGTGAGGCACCTATCTCAGCGATCTGTCTCTTTCGTTCATCCATAGTTGCCT
GACTCCCCGTCGTGTAGATAACTACGATACGGGAGGGCTTACCATCTGGCCCCAGTGCTGCAATAATACC
GCGGGACCCACGCTCACCGGCTCCAGATTTATCAGCAATAAACCAGCCAGCCGGAAGGGCCGAGCGCAGA
AGTGGTCCTGCAACTTTATCCGCCTCCATCCAGTCTATTAATTGTTGCCGGGAAGCTAGAGTAAGTAGTT
CGCCAGTTAATAGTTTGCGCAACGTTGTTGCCATCGCTACAGGCATCGTGGTATCACGCTCGTCGTTTGG
TATGGCTTCATTCAGCTCCGGTTCCCAACGATCAAGGCGAGTTACATGATCCCCCATGTTGCGCAAAAAA
GCGGTTAGCTCCTTCGGTCCTCCGATCGTTGTCAGAAGTAAGTTGGCCGCCGTGTTATCACTCATGGTTA
TGGCAGCACTACATAATTCTCTTACTGTCATGCCATCCGTAAGATGCTTTTCTGTGACTGGTGAGTACTC
AACCAAGTCATTCTGAGAATAGTGTATGCGGCGACCGAGTTGCTCTTGCCCGGCGTCAATACGGGATAAT
ACCGCGCCACATAGCAGAACTTTAAAAGTGCTCATCATTGGAAAACGTTCTTCGGGGCGAAAACTCTCAA
GGATCTTACCGCTGTTGAGATCCAGTTCGATGTAACCCACTCGTGCACCCAACTGATCTTCAGCATCTTT
TACTTTCACCAGCGTTTCTGGGTGAGCAAAAACAGGAAGGCAAAATGCCGCAAAAAAGGGAATAAGGGCG
ACACGGAAATGTTGAATACTCATACTCTTCCTTTTTCAATATTATTGAAGCATTTATCAGGGTTATTGTC
TCATGAGCGGATACATATTTGAATGTATTTAG
